>Addgene plasmid #209900 | pCSIIpuro-NRG1-ScNeo | addgene full sequence | sequence record 416651 | Addgene NGS Result
GACGGATCGGGAGATCTCCCGATCCCCTATGGTGCACTCTCAGTACAATCTGCTCTGATGCCGCATAGTT
AAGCCAGTATCTGCTCCCTGCTTGTGTGTTGGAGGTCGCTGAGTAGTGCGCGAGCAAAATTTAAGCTACA
ACAAGGCAAGGCTTGACCGACAATTGCATGAAGAATCTGCTTAGGGTTAGGCGTTTTGCGCTGCTTCGCG
ATGTACGGGCCAGATATACGCGTTGACATTGATTATTGACTAGTTATTAATAGTAATCAATTACGGGGTC
ATTAGTTCATAGCCCATATATGGAGTTCCGCGTTACATAACTTACGGTAAATGGCCCGCCTGGCTGACCG
CCCAACGACCCCCGCCCATTGACGTCAATAATGACGTATGTTCCCATAGTAACGCCAATAGGGACTTTCC
ATTGACGTCAATGGGTGGAGTATTTACGGTAAACTGCCCACTTGGCAGTACATCAAGTGTATCATATGCC
AAGTACGCCCCCTATTGACGTCAATGACGGTAAATGGCCCGCCTGGCATTATGCCCAGTACATGACCTTA
TGGGACTTTCCTACTTGGCAGTACATCTACGTATTAGTCATCGCTATTACCATGGTGATGCGGTTTTGGC
AGTACATCAATGGGCGTGGATAGCGGTTTGACTCACGGGGATTTCCAAGTCTCCACCCCATTGACGTCAA
TGGGAGTTTGTTTTGGCACCAAAATCAACGGGACTTTCCAAAATGTCGTAACAACTCCGCCCCATTGACG
CAAATGGGCGGTAGGCGTGTACGGTGGGAGGTCTATATAAGCAGCGCGTTTTGCCTGTACTGGGTCTCTC
TGGTTAGACCAGATCTGAGCCTGGGAGCTCTCTGGCTAACTAGGGAACCCACTGCTTAAGCCTCAATAAA
GCTTGCCTTGAGTGCTTCAAGTAGTGTGTGCCCGTCTGTTGTGTGACTCTGGTAACTAGAGATCCCTCAG
ACCCTTTTAGTCAGTGTGGAAAATCTCTAGCAGTGGCGCCCGAACAGGGACTTGAAAGCGAAAGGGAAAC
CAGAGGAGCTCTCTCGACGCAGGACTCGGCTTGCTGAAGCGCGCACGGCAAGAGGCGAGGGGCGGCGACT
GGTGAGTACGCCAAAAATTTTGACTAGCGGAGGCTAGAAGGAGAGAGATGGGTGCGAGAGCGTCAGTATT
AAGCGGGGGAGAATTAGATCGCGATGGGAAAAAATTCGGTTAAGGCCAGGGGGAAAGAAAAAATATAAAT
TAAAACATATAGTATGGGCAAGCAGGGAGCTAGAACGATTCGCAGTTAATCCTGGCCTGTTAGAAACATC
AGAAGGCTGTAGACAAATACTGGGACAGCTACAACCATCCCTTCAGACAGGATCAGAAGAACTTAGATCA
TTATATAATACAGTAGCAACCCTCTATTGTGTGCATCAAAGGATAGAGATAAAAGACACCAAGGAAGCTT
TAGACAAGATAGAGGAAGAGCAAAACAAAAGTAAGACCACCGCACAGCAAGGGCCGCTGATCTTCAGACC
TGGAGGAGGAGATATGAGGGACAATTGGAGAAGTGAATTATATAAATATAAAGTAGTAAAAATTGAACCA
TTAGGAGTAGCACCCACCAAGGCAAAGAGAAGAGTGGTGCAGAGAGAAAAAAGAGCAGTGGGAATAGGAG
CTTTGTTCCTTGGGTTCTTGGGAGCAGCAGGAAGCACTATGGGCGCAGCGTCAATGACGCTGACGGTACA
GGCCAGACAATTATTGTCTGGTATAGTGCAGCAGCAGAACAATTTGCTGAGGGCTATTGAGGCGCAACAG
CATCTGTTGCAACTCACAGTCTGGGGCATCAAGCAGCTCCAGGCAAGAATCCTGGCTGTGGAAAGATACC
TAAAGGATCAACAGCTCCTGGGGATTTGGGGTTGCTCTGGAAAACTCATTTGCACCACTGCTGTGCCTTG
GAATGCTAGTTGGAGTAATAAATCTCTGGAACAGATTTGGAATCACACGACCTGGATGGAGTGGGACAGA
GAAATTAACAATTACACAAGCTTAATACACTCCTTAATTGAAGAATCGCAAAACCAGCAAGAAAAGAATG
AACAAGAATTATTGGAATTAGATAAATGGGCAAGTTTGTGGAATTGGTTTAACATAACAAATTGGCTGTG
GTATATAAAATTATTCATAATGATAGTAGGAGGCTTGGTAGGTTTAAGAATAGTTTTTGCTGTACTTTCT
ATAGTGAATAGAGTTAGGCAGGGATATTCACCATTATCGTTTCAGACCCACCTCCCAACCCCGAGGGGAC
CCGACAGGCCCGAAGGAATAGAAGAAGAAGGTGGAGAGAGAGACAGAGACAGATCCATTCGATTAGTGAA
CGGATCTACAAATGGCAGTATTCATCCACAATTTTAAAAGAAAAGGGGGGATTGGGGGGTACAGTGCAGG
GGAAAGAATAGTAGACATAATAGCAACAGACATACAAACTAAAGAATTACAAAAACAAATTACAAAAATT
CAAAATTTTCGGGTTTATTACAGGGACAGCAGAAATTCACTTTGAATTAATTCAAGCTTCGTGAGGCTCC
GGTGCCCGTCAGTGGGCAGAGCGCACATCGCCCACAGTCCCCGAGAAGTTGGGGGGAGGGGTCGGCAATT
GAACCGGTGCCTAGAGAAGGTGGCGCGGGGTAAACTGGGAAAGTGATGTCGTGTACTGGCTCCGCCTTTT
TCCCGAGGGTGGGGGAGAACCGTATATAAGTGCAGTAGTCGCCGTGAACGTTCTTTTTCGCAACGGGTTT
GCCGCCAGAACACAGGTAAGTGCCGTGTGTGGTTCCCGCGGGCCTGGCCTCTTTACGGGTTATGGCCCTT
GCGTGCCTTGAATTACTTCCACCTGGCTCCAGTACGTGATTCTTGATCCCGAGCTGGAGCCAGGGGCGGG
CCTTGCGCTTTAGGAGCCCCTTCGCCTCGTGCTTGAGTTGAGGCCTGGCCTGGGCGCTGGGGCCGCCGCG
TGCGAATCTGGTGGCACCTTCGCGCCTGTCTCGCTGCTTTCGATAAGTCTCTAGCCATTTAAAATTTTTG
ATGACCTGCTGCGACGCTTTTTTTCTGGCAAGATAGTCTTGTAAATGCGGGCCAGGATCTGCACACTGGT
ATTTCGGTTTTTGGGGCCGCGGGCGGCGACGGGGCCCGTGCGTCCCAGCGCACATGTTCGGCGAGGCGGG
GCCTGCGAGCGCGGCCACCGAGAATCGGACGGGGGTAGTCTCAAGCTGGCCGGCCTGCTCTGGTGCCTGG
CCTCGCGCCGCCGTGTATCGCCCCGCCCTGGGCGGCAAGGCTGGCCCGGTCGGCACCAGTTGCGTGAGCG
GAAAGATGGCCGCTTCCCGGCCCTGCTCCAGGGGGCTCAAAATGGAGGACGCGGCGCTCGGGAGAGCGGG
CGGGTGAGTCACCCACACAAAGGAAAGGGGCCTTTCCGTCCTCAGCCGTCGCTTCATGTGACTCCACGGA
GTACCGGGCGCCGTCCAGGCACCTCGATTAGTTCTGGAGCTTTTGGAGTACGTCGTCTTTAGGTTGGGGG
GAGGGGTTTTATGCGATGGAGTTTCCCCACACTGAGTGGGTGGAGACTGAAGTTAGGCCAGCTTGGCACT
TGATGTAATTCTCCTTGGAATTTGCCCTTTTTGAGTTTGGATCTTGGTTCATTCTCAAGCCTCAGACAGT
GGTTCAAAGTTTTTTTCTTCCATTTCAGGTGTCGTGAACACGCTACCGGTCCGAATTCACCATGGTGAGC
AAGGGCGAGGCAGTGATCAAGGAGTTCATGCGGTTCAAGGTGCACATGGAGGGCTCCATGAACGGCCACG
AGTTCGAGATCGAGGGCGAGGGCGAGGGCCGCCCCTACGAGGGCACCCAGACCGCCAAGCTGAAGGTGAC
CAAGGGTGGCCCCCTGCCCTTCTCCTGGGACATCCTGTCCCCTCAGTTCATGTACGGCTCCAGGGCCTTC
ACCAAGCACCCCGCCGACATCCCCGACTACTATAAGCAGTCCTTCCCCGAGGGCTTCAAGTGGGAGCGCG
TGATGAACTTCGAGGACGGCGGCGCCGTGACCGTGACCCAGGACACCTCCCTGGAGGACGGCACCCTGAT
CTACAAGGTGAAGCTCCGCGGCACCAACTTCCCTCCTGACGGCCCCGTAATGCAGAAGAAGACAATGGGC
TGGGAAGCGTCCACCGAGCGGTTGTACCCCGAGGACGGCGTGCTGAAGGGCGACATTAAGATGGCCCTGC
GCCTGAAGGACGGAGGCCGCTACCTGGCGGACTTCAAGACCACCTACAAGGCCAAGAAGCCCGTGCAGAT
GCCCGGCGCCTACAACGTCGACCGCAAGTTGGACATCACCTCCCACAACGAGGACTACACCGTGGTGGAA
CAGTACGAACGCTCCGAGGGCCGCCACTCCACCGGCGGCATGGACGAGCTGTACAAGGGAGGCTCGAGCA
TGAGCGAGCGCAAAGAAGGCAGAGGCAAAGGCAAGGGAAAGAAGAAAGAGCGCGGCAGCGGCAAGAAGCC
TGAATCTGCTGCTGGCAGCCAGTCTCCTGCTCTGCCTCCTAGGCTGAAAGAGATGAAGTCCCAAGAGAGC
GCCGCTGGCTCTAAGCTGGTGCTGAGATGCGAAACCAGCAGCGAGTACAGCAGCCTGAGGTTCAAGTGGT
TCAAGAACGGCAACGAGCTGAACCGGAAGAACAAGCCCCAGAACATCAAGATCCAGAAGAAGCCCGGCAA
GAGCGAGCTGAGGATCAACAAAGCCAGCCTGGCCGACTCCGGCGAGTACATGTGCAAAGTGATCAGCAAG
CTGGGCAACGACAGCGCCAGCGCCAATATCACCATCGTGGAAAGCAACGAGATCATCACCGGCATGCCTG
CCTCTACCGAAGGCGCCTATGTGTCTAGCGAGAGCCCCATCAGAATCAGCGTGTCCACAGAGGGCGCCAA
CACCAGCAGCTCTACCAGCACATCTACCACCGGCACCAGCCACCTGGTCAAGTGCGCCGAGAAAGAAAAG
ACCTTCTGCGTGAATGGCGGCGAGTGCTTCATGGTCAAGGACCTGAGCAACCCCAGCAGATACCTGTGCA
AGTGCCCCAACGAGTTCACCGGCGACAGGTGCCAGAATTACGTGATGGCCAGCTTCTACAAGCACCTGGG
CATCGAGTTCATGGAAGCCGAGGAACTGTACCAGAAAAGGGTGCTGACCATCACCGGAATCTGTATCGCC
CTGCTGGTCGTGGGCATTATGTGCGTGGTGGCCTACTGCAAGACCAAGAAGCAGAGGAAGAAGCTGCACG
ACAGGCTGCGGCAGTCTCTGAGATCCGAGAGGAACAACATGATGAATATCGCCAACGGACCCCACCATCC
TAATCCTCCACCTGAGAACGTGCAGCTGGTCAACCAGTACGTGTCCAAGAACGTGATCAGCTCCGAGCAC
ATCGTCGAGAGAGAGGCCGAGACAAGCTTCAGCACCTCTCACTACACCAGCACAGCCCACCACAGCACCA
CCGTGACACAGACCCCAAGCCACAGCTGGTCTAATGGCCACACCGAGAGCATCCTGAGCGAGTCCCATAG
CGTGATCGTGATGAGCAGCGTGGAAAACAGCAGGCACAGCAGCCCTACAGGCGGACCTAGAGGCAGACTG
AATGGAACCGGCGGACCCAGAGAGTGCAACAGCTTTCTGAGGCACGCCAGAGAGACACCCGACAGCTACA
GAGACAGCCCTCACAGCGAGAGATACGTGTCCGCCATGACAACCCCTGCCAGAATGAGCCCCGTGGACTT
TCACACCCCTAGCAGCCCAAAAAGCCCTCCTAGCGAGATGAGCCCTCCTGTGTCCAGCATGACCGTGTCC
ATGCCTAGCATGGCTGTGTCCCCGTTTATGGAAGAGGAAAGGCCTCTGCTGCTCGTGACCCCTCCAAGAC
TGAGAGAGAAGAAGTTCGACCACCATCCACAGCAGTTCAGCAGCTTCCATCACAACCCCGCTCACGACAG
CAACAGCCTGCCTGCTTCTCCACTGAGGATCGTCGAGGACGAGGAATACGAGACAACCCAAGAGTACGAG
CCCGCTCAAGAGCCCGTGAAGAAACTGGCCAATAGCAGGCGGGCCAAGAGGACCAAGCCTAACGGCCACA
TTGCCAACAGGCTGGAAGTGGACTCCAACACCTCTAGCCAGAGCAGCAACTCCGAGAGCGAGACAGAGGA
TGAGAGAGTGGGCGAAGATACCCCATTCCTGGGCATTCAGAATCCTCTGGCCGCCTCTCTGGAAGCCACA
CCAGCTTTTAGACTGGCCGACAGCAGGACCAATCCAGCCGGAAGATTCAGCACCCAAGAGGAAATCCAGG
CCAGACTGTCCTCCGTGATCGCCAATCAGGATCCTATCGCCGTGGGCGGATTCGAAATGGTAAGCAAGGG
GGAGGAAGATAATATGGCTTCCCTTCCAGCAACGCACGAATTGCATATCTTTGGAAGTATTAATGGAGTT
GATTTCGACATGGTGGGGCAGGGTACGGGAAACCCAAACGATGGCTATGAAGAACTTAACCTCAAGTCTA
CCAAAGGCGATCTCCAATTCTCACCCTGGATATTGGTCCCACACATCGGCTACGGGTTCCATCAATACCT
GCCTTATCCTGACGGGATGAGTCCTTTTCAAGCTGCTATGGTTGACGGAAGTGGCTACCAAGTTCACCGC
ACAATGCAATTTGAGGATGGTGCATCTCTTACGGTTAATTACCGATATACATATGAGGGTTCACACATCA
AGGGGGAAGCTCAGGTCAAGGGCACTGGATTTCCCGCAGATGGCCCAGTTATGACCAATTCTCTGACCGC
AGCCGATTGGTGTCGAAGCAAGAAGACCTACCCTAACGACAAGACTATCATCTCAACCTTCAAATGGTCC
TACACCACAGGTAACGGAAAGCGGTATAGGTCTACAGCTCGGACAACATATACCTTTGCGAAGCCTATGG
CCGCTAACTATTTGAAAAACCAACCGATGTATGTTTTTCGGAAGACCGAATTGAAACATTCAAAAACGGA
GTTGAATTTCAAAGAGTGGCAGAAGGCATTCACCGACGTAATGGGTATGGATGAGTTGTATAAATAAGCG
GCGGCCGCGGCTCTAGAGGATCCGTTAACTAACTTAAGCTAGCAACGGTTTCCCTCTAGCGGGATCAATT
CCGCCCCCCCCCCCTAACGTTACTGGCCGAAGCCGCTTGGAATAAGGCCGGTGTGCGTTTGTCTATATGT
TATTTTCCACCATATTGCCGTCTTTTGGCAATGTGAGGGCCCGGAAACCTGGCCCTGTCTTCTTGACGAG
CATTCCTAGGGGTCTTTCCCCTCTCGCCAAAGGAATGCAAGGTCTGTTGAATGTCGTGAAGGAAGCAGTT
CCTCTGGAAGCTTCTTGAAGACAAACAACGTCTGTAGCGACCCTTTGCAGGCAGCGGAACCCCCCACCTG
GCGACAGGTGCCTCTGCGGCCAAAAGCCACGTGTATAAGATACACCTGCAAAGGCGGCACAACCCCAGTG
CCACGTTGTGAGTTGGATAGTTGTGGAAAGAGTCAAATGGCTCTCCTCAAGCGTATTCAACAAGGGGCTG
AAGGATGCCCAGAAGGTACCCCATTGTATGGGATCTGATCTGGGGCCTCGGTGCACATGCTTTACATGTG
TTTAGTCGAGGTTAAAAAAACGTCTAGGCCCCCCGAACCACGGGGACGTGGTTTTCCTTTGAAAAACACG
ATAATACCATGACCGAGTACAAGCCCACGGTGCGCCTCGCCACCCGCGACGACGTCCCCAGGGCCGTACG
CACCCTCGCCGCCGCGTTCGCCGACTACCCCGCCACGCGCCACACCGTCGATCCGGACCGCCACATCGAG
CGGGTCACCGAGCTGCAAGAACTCTTCCTCACGCGCGTCGGGCTCGACATCGGCAAGGTGTGGGTCGCGG
ACGACGGCGCCGCGGTGGCGGTCTGGACCACGCCGGAGAGCGTCGAAGCGGGGGCGGTGTTCGCCGAGAT
CGGCCCGCGCATGGCCGAGTTGAGCGGTTCCCGGCTGGCCGCGCAGCAACAGATGGAAGGCCTCCTGGCG
CCGCACCGGCCCAAGGAGCCCGCGTGGTTCCTGGCCACCGTCGGCGTCTCGCCCGACCACCAGGGCAAGG
GTCTGGGCAGCGCCGTCGTGCTCCCCGGAGTGGAGGCGGCCGAGCGCGCCGGGGTGCCCGCCTTCCTGGA
GACCTCCGCGCCCCGCAACCTCCCCTTCTACGAGCGGCTCGGCTTCACCGTCACCGCCGACGTCGAGGTG
CCCGAAGGACCGCGCACCTGGTGCATGACCCGCAAGCCCGGTGCCTGACTAGAGTTAACATCGAGGGATC
AAGCTTATCGATAATCAACCTCTGGATTACAAAATTTGTGAAAGATTGACTGGTATTCTTAACTATGTTG
CTCCTTTTACGCTATGTGGATACGCTGCTTTAATGCCTTTGTATCATGCTATTGCTTCCCGTATGGCTTT
CATTTTCTCCTCCTTGTATAAATCCTGGTTGCTGTCTCTTTATGAGGAGTTGTGGCCCGTTGTCAGGCAA
CGTGGCGTGGTGTGCACTGTGTTTGCTGACGCAACCCCCACTGGTTGGGGCATTGCCACCACCTGTCAGC
TCCTTTCCGGGACTTTCGCTTTCCCCCTCCCTATTGCCACGGCGGAACTCATCGCCGCCTGCCTTGCCCG
CTGCTGGACAGGGGCTCGGCTGTTGGGCACTGACAATTCCGTGGTGTTGTCGGGGAAGCTGACGTCCTTT
CCATGGCTGCTCGCCTGTGTTGCCACCTGGATTCTGCGCGGGACGTCCTTCTGCTACGTCCCTTCGGCCC
TCAATCCAGCGGACCTTCCTTCCCGCGGCCTGCTGCCGGCTCTGCGGCCTCTTCCGCGTCTTCGCCTTCG
CCCTCAGACGAGTCGGATCTCCCTTTGGGCCGCCTCCCCGCATCGATACCGTCGAGACCTAGAAAAACAT
GGAGCAATCACAAGTAGCAATACAGCAGCTACCAATGCTGATTGTGCCTGGCTAGAAGCACAAGAGGAGG
AGGAGGTGGGTTTTCCAGTCACACCTCAGGTACCTTTAAGACCAATGACTTACAAGGCAGCTGTAGATCT
TAGCCACTTTTTAAAAGAAAAGGGGGGACTGGAAGGGCTAATTCACTCCCAACGAAGACAAGATATCCTT
GATCTGTGGATCTACCACACACAAGGCTACTTCCCTGATTGGCAGAACTACACACCAGGGCCAGGGATCA
GATATCCACTGACCTTTGGATGGTGCTACAAGCTAGTACCAGTTGAGCAAGAGAAGGTAGAAGAAGCCAA
TGAAGGAGAGAACACCCGCTTGTTACACCCTGTGAGCCTGCATGGGATGGATGACCCGGAGAGAGAAGTA
TTAGAGTGGAGGTTTGACAGCCGCCTAGCATTTCATCACATGGCCCGAGAGCTGCATCCGGACTGTACTG
GGTCTCTCTGGTTAGACCAGATCTGAGCCTGGGAGCTCTCTGGCTAACTAGGGAACCCACTGCTTAAGCC
TCAATAAAGCTTGCCTTGAGTGCTTCAAGTAGTGTGTGCCCGTCTGTTGTGTGACTCTGGTAACTAGAGA
TCCCTCAGACCCTTTTAGTCAGTGTGGAAAATCTCTAGCAGGGCCCGTTTAAACCCGCTGATCAGCCTCG
ACTGTGCCTTCTAGTTGCCAGCCATCTGTTGTTTGCCCCTCCCCCGTGCCTTCCTTGACCCTGGAAGGTG
CCACTCCCACTGTCCTTTCCTAATAAAATGAGGAAATTGCATCGCATTGTCTGAGTAGGTGTCATTCTAT
TCTGGGGGGTGGGGTGGGGCAGGACAGCAAGGGGGAGGATTGGGAAGACAATAGCAGGCATGCTGGGGAT
GCGGTGGGCTCTATGGCTTCTGAGGCGGAAAGAACCAGCTGGGGCTCTAGGGGGTATCCCC
[124 nt withheld, positions 10002-10125]
C
[91 nt withheld, positions 10127-10217]
A
[49 nt withheld, positions 10219-10267]
CCTTTGACGTTGGAGTCCACGTTCTTT
[37 nt withheld, positions 10295-10331]
ACCCTATCTCGGTCTATTCTTTTGATTTATAAGGGATTTTGCCGATTTCGGCCTATTGGTTAAAAAATGA
GCTGATTTAACAAAAATTTAACGCGAATTAATTCTGTGGAATGTGTGTCAGTTAGGGTGTGGAAAGTCCC
CAGGCTCCCCAGCAGGCAGAAGTATGCAAAGCATGCATCTCAATTAGTCAGCAACCAGGTGTGGAAAGTC
CCCAGGCTCCCCAGCAGGCAGAAGTATGCAAAGCATGCATCTCAATTAGTCAGCAACCATAGTCCCGCCC
CTAACTCCGCCCATCCCGCCCCTAACTCCGCCCAGTTCCGCCCATTCTCCGCCCCATGGCTGACTAATTT
TTTTTATTTATGCAGAGGCCGAGGCCGCCTCTGCCTCTGAGCTATTCCAGAAGTAGTGAGGAGGCTTTTT
TGGAGGCCTAGGCTTTTGCAAAAAGCTCCCGGGAGCTTGTATATCCATTTTCGGATCTGATCAGCACGTG
TTGACAATTAATCATCGGCATAGTATATCGGCATAGTATAATACGACAAGGTGAGGAACTAAACCATGGC
CAAGTTGACCAGTGCCGTTCCGGTGCTCACCGCGCGCGACGTCGCCGGAGCGGTCGAGTTCTGGACCGAC
CGGCTCGGGTTCTCCCGGGACTTCGTGGAGGACGACTTCGCCGGTGTGGTCCGGGACGACGTGACCCTGT
TCATCAGCGCGGTCCAGGACCAGGTGGTGCCGGACAACACCCTGGCCTGGGTGTGGGTGCGCGGCCTGGA
CGAGCTGTACGCCGAGTGGTCGGAGGTCGTGTCCACGAACTTCCGGGACGCCTCCGGGCCGGCCATGACC
GAGATCGGCGAGCAGCCGTGGGGGCGGGAGTTCGCCCTGCGCGACCCGGCCGGCAACTGCGTGCACTTCG
TGGCCGAGGAGCAGGACTGACACGTGCTACGAGATTTCGATTCCACCGCCGCCTTCTATGAAAGGTTGGG
CTTCGGAATCGTTTTCCGGGACGCCGGCTGGATGATCCTCCAGCGCGGGGATCTCATGCTGGAGTTCTTC
GCCCACCCCAACTTGTTTATTGCAGCTTATAATGGTTACAAATAAAGCAATAGCATCACAAATTTCACAA
ATAAAGCATTTTTTTCACTGCATTCTAGTTGTGGTTTGTCCAAACTCATCAATGTATCTTATCATGTCTG
TATACCGTCGACCTCTAGCTAGAGCTTGGCGTAATCATGGTCATAGCTGTTTCCTGTGTGAAATTGTTAT
CCGCTCACAATTCCACACAACATACGAGCCGGAAGCATAAAGTGTAAAGCCTGGGGTGCCTAATGAGTGA
GCTAACTCACATTAATTGCGTTGCGCTCACTGCCCGCTTTCCAGTCGGGAAACCTGTCGTGCCAGCTGCA
TTAATGAATCGGCCAACGCGCGGGGAGAGGCGGTTTGCGTATTGGGCGCTCTTCCGCTTCCTCGCTCACT
GACTCGCTGCGCTCGGTCGTTCGGCTGCGGCGAGCGGTATCAGCTCACTCAAAGGCGGTAATACGGTTAT
CCACAGAATCAGGGGATAACGCAGGAAAGAACATGTGAGCAAAAGGCCAGCAAAAGGCCAGGAACCGTAA
AAAGGCCGCGTTGCTGGCGTTTTTCCATAGGCTCCGCCCCCCTGACGAGCATCACAAAAATCGACGCTCA
AGTCAGAGGTGGCGAAACCCGACAGGACTATAAAGATACCAGGCGTTTCCCCCTGGAAGCTCCCTCGTGC
GCTCTCCTGTTCCGACCCTGCCGCTTACCGGATACCTGTCCGCCTTTCTCCCTTCGGGAAGCGTGGCGCT
TTCTCATAGCTCACGCTGTAGGTATCTCAGTTCGGTGTAGGTCGTTCGCTCCAAGCTGGGCTGTGTGCAC
GAACCCCCCGTTCAGCCCGACCGCTGCGCCTTATCCGGTAACTATCGTCTTGAGTCCAACCCGGTAAGAC
ACGACTTATCGCCACTGGCAGCAGCCACTGGTAACAGGATTAGCAGAGCGAGGTATGTAGGCGGTGCTAC
AGAGTTCTTGAAGTGGTGGCCTAACTACGGCTACACTAGAAGAACAGTATTTGGTATCTGCGCTCTGCTG
AAGCCAGTTACCTTCGGAAAAAGAGTTGGTAGCTCTTGATCCGGCAAACAAACCACCGCTGGTAGCGGTG
GTTTTTTTGTTTGCAAGCAGCAGATTACGCGCAGAAAAAAAGGATCTCAAGAAGATCCTTTGATCTTTTC
TACGGGGTCTGACGCTCAGTGGAACGAAAACTCACGTTAAGGGATTTTGGTCATGAGATTATCAAAAAGG
ATCTTCACCTAGATCCTTTTAAATTAAAAATGAAGTTTTAAATCAATCTAAAGTATATATGAGTAAACTT
GGTCTGACAGTTACCAATGCTTAATCAGTGAGGCACCTATCTCAGCGATCTGTCTATTTCGTTCATCCAT
AGTTGCCTGACTCCCCGTCGTGTAGATAACTACGATACGGGAGGGCTTACCATCTGGCCCCAGTGCTGCA
ATGATACCGCGAGACCCACGCTCACCGGCTCCAGATTTATCAGCAATAAACCAGCCAGCCGGAAGGGCCG
AGCGCAGAAGTGGTCCTGCAACTTTATCCGCCTCCATCCAGTCTATTAATTGTTGCCGGGAAGCTAGAGT
AAGTAGTTCGCCAGTTAATAGTTTGCGCAACGTTGTTGCCATTGCTACAGGCATCGTGGTGTCACGCTCG
TCGTTTGGTATGGCTTCATTCAGCTCCGGTTCCCAACGATCAAGGCGAGTTACATGATCCCCCATGTTGT
GCAAAAAAGCGGTTAGCTCCTTCGGTCCTCCGATCGTTGTCAGAAGTAAGTTGGCCGCAGTGTTATCACT
CATGGTTATGGCAGCACTGCATAATTCTCTTACTGTCATGCCATCCGTAAGATGCTTTTCTGTGACTGGT
GAGTACTCAACCAAGTCATTCTGAGAATAGTGTATGCGGCGACCGAGTTGCTCTTGCCCGGCGTCAATAC
GGGATAATACCGCGCCACATAGCAGAACTTTAAAAGTGCTCATCATTGGAAAACGTTCTTCGGGGCGAAA
ACTCTCAAGGATCTTACCGCTGTTGAGATCCAGTTCGATGTAACCCACTCGTGCACCCAACTGATCTTCA
GCATCTTTTACTTTCACCAGCGTTTCTGGGTGAGCAAAAACAGGAAGGCAAAATGCCGCAAAAAAGGGAA
TAAGGGCGACACGGAAATGTTGAATACTCATACTCTTCCTTTTTCAATATTATTGAAGCATTTATCAGGG
TTATTGTCTCATGAGCGGATACATATTTGAATGTATTTAGAAAAATAAACAAATAGGGGTTCCGCGCACA
TTTCCCCGAAAAGTGCCACCTGACGTC
Features (pLannotate 1.2.2; 33 found; start..end, strand, type, name):
     28..80      -  misc_feature   bom (fragment): basis of mobility region from pBR322
    235..614     +  enhancer       CMV enhancer: human cytomegalovirus immediate early enhancer
    615..814     +  promoter       CMV promoter: human cytomegalovirus (CMV) immediate early promoter
    832..1012    +  LTR            5' LTR (truncated): truncated 5' long terminal repeat (LTR) from HIV-1
   1059..1184    +  misc_feature   HIV-1 Ψ: packaging signal of human immunodeficiency virus type 1
   1168..1506    +  CDS            HIV-1 gag (fragment): gag protein from human immunodeficiency virus 1; gag
   1676..1909    +  misc_feature   RRE: The Rev response element (RRE) of HIV-1 allows for Rev-dependent mRNA export from the nucleus to the cytoplasm.
   2286..2386    +  CDS            Rev (fragment): human immunodeficiency virus 1 (HIV-1) Rev protein; rev; enhances nuclear export of unspliced and incompletely spliced viral mRNAs
   2412..2529    +  misc_feature   cPPT/CTS: central polypurine tract and central termination sequence of HIV-1
   2585..3747    +  promoter       EF-1α promoter: strong constitutive promoter for human elongation factor EF-1α
   3772..4467    +  CDS            mScarlet: mScarlet is a basic (constitutively fluorescent) red fluorescent protein published in 2016, derived from synthetic construct. It has moderate acid sensitivity.
   4480..6414    +  CDS            NRG1: NRG1_HUMAN - Also known as GGF, HGL, HRGA, NDF, SMDF. Experimental evidence at protein level: Swiss-Prot protein existence level 1. Direct ligand for ERBB3 and ERBB4 tyrosine kinase receptors. Concomitantly recruits ERBB1 and ERBB2 coreceptors, resulting in ligand-stimulated tyrosine phosphorylation and activation of the ERBB receptors. The multiple isoforms perform diverse functions such as inducing growth and differentiation of epithelial, glial, neuronal, and skeletal muscle cells; inducing expression of acetylcholine receptor in synaptic vesicles during the formation of the neuromuscular j
   6427..7134    +  CDS            mNeonGreen: mNeonGreen is a basic (constitutively fluorescent) green/yellow fluorescent protein published in 2013, derived from Branchiostoma lanceolatum. It is reported to be a very rapidly-maturing monomer with moderate acid sensitivity.
   7215..7776    +  misc_feature   IRES: internal ribosome entry site (IRES) of the encephalomyocarditis virus (EMCV)
   7779..8378    +  CDS            PuroR: puromycin N-acetyltransferase; pac from Streptomyces alboniger; confers resistance to puromycin
   8413..9001    +  misc_feature   WPRE: woodchuck hepatitis virus posttranscriptional regulatory element
   8926..9513    +  CDS            nef: NEF_HV112 - Experimental evidence at protein level: Swiss-Prot protein existence level 1. Extracellular Nef protein targets CD4(+) T-lymphocytes for apoptosis by interacting with CXCR4 surface receptors. From Human immunodeficiency virus type 1 group M subtype B (isolate PCV12) (HIV-1).
   9520..9700    +  LTR            5' LTR (truncated): truncated 5' long terminal repeat (LTR) from HIV-1
   9732..9956    +  polyA_signal   bGH poly(A) signal: bovine growth hormone polyadenylation signal
   9960..9981    +  promoter       SV40 promoter (fragment): SV40 enhancer and early promoter
  10002..10430   +  rep_origin     f1 ori (sequence partly withheld): f1 bacteriophage origin of replication; arrow indicates direction of (+) strand synthesis
  10444..10773   +  promoter       SV40 promoter: SV40 enhancer and early promoter
  10821..10868   +  promoter       EM7 promoter: synthetic bacterial promoter&nbsp
  10887..11261   +  CDS            BleoR: antibiotic-binding protein; Sh ble from Streptoalloteichus hindustanus; confers resistance to bleomycin, phleomycin, and Zeocin™
  11271..11396   +  CDS            ble (fragment): BLE_KLEPN - Experimental evidence at protein level: Swiss-Prot protein existence level 1. Binding protein with a strong affinity to the bleomycin family of antibiotics. Binds to CL990; an antimitotic-antibiotic compound. From Klebsiella pneumoniae.
  11391..11512   +  polyA_signal   SV40 poly(A) signal: SV40 polyadenylation signal
  11583..11605   -  protein_bind   lac operator (fragment): The lac repressor binds to the lac operator to inhibit transcription in E. coli. This inhibition can be relieved by adding lactose or isopropyl-β-D-thiogalactopyranoside (IPTG). lac repressor encoded by lacI
  11609..11639   -  promoter       lac promoter: promoter for the E. coli lac operon
  11654..11675   -  protein_bind   CAP binding site: CAP binding activates transcription in the presence of cAMP. E. coli catabolite activator protein
  11688..11780   -  CDS            lacI (fragment): lac repressor; lacI; The lac repressor binds to the lac operator to inhibit transcription in E. coli. This inhibition can be relieved by adding lactose or isopropyl-β-D-thiogalactopyranoside (IPTG).
  11963..12551   -  rep_origin     ori: high-copy-number ColE1/pMB1/pBR322/pUC origin of replication
  12722..13582   -  CDS            AmpR: β-lactamase; bla; confers resistance to ampicillin, carbenicillin, and related antibiotics
  13583..13687   -  promoter       AmpR promoter: bla
