[The description below was written by a language model from this plasmid's Addgene catalogue record and pLannotate feature annotations shown in this document.]
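Description:
pCSIIpuro-NRG1-ScNeo is an HIV-1-based lentiviral transfer plasmid of roughly 13.7 kb, built on the pCSIIpuro backbone, for stable expression of a dual-colour human neuregulin-1 (NRG1) reporter in mammalian cells. It is propagated in E. coli through a high-copy ColE1/pUC-type origin with ampicillin resistance. The backbone also carries an f1 origin and an SV40/EM7-driven bleomycin/Zeocin resistance cassette that lies outside the viral genome. A CMV enhancer/promoter fused to a truncated 5' LTR drives transcription of the viral RNA in packaging cells. That RNA carries the Ψ packaging signal with a gag fragment, the RRE for Rev-dependent nuclear export, and the cPPT/CTS. A truncated 3' LTR and a bGH polyadenylation signal follow, with residual nef-derived sequence annotated just upstream of that LTR.

Within the provirus, the EF-1α promoter drives a single fusion open reading frame in which mScarlet precedes the NRG1 coding sequence and mNeonGreen follows it. According to the record, this places the red protein on the extracellular portion and the green protein on the intracellular portion of the transmembrane precursor. An EMCV IRES then allows translation of puromycin N-acetyltransferase from the same transcript, so puromycin-resistant cells also express the reporter, and a WPRE enhances transcript expression.

The stated purpose is to monitor the status of NRG1. Presumably, release of the ectodomain would separate the red signal from the membrane-retained green signal, though the record does not spell out this readout. The associated study concerns EGFR-family ligands as signal transmitters during collective epithelial cell migration.
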