Addgene plasmid #209900: pCSIIpuro-NRG1-ScNeo
Purpose: To monitor the status of NRG1, the plasmid encodes a recombinant NRG1 fused extracellularly to the mScarlet fluorescent protein and intracellularly to the mNeonGreen fluorescent protein
Depositing lab: Michiyuki Matsuda. Depositing organization: Kyoto University, Graduate School of Biostudies. Publication: Low-affinity ligands of the epidermal growth factor receptor are long-range signal transmitters in collective cell migration of epithelial cells. Deguchi E, Lin S, Hirayama D, Matsuda K, Tanave A, Sumiyama K, Tsukiji S, Otani T, Furuse M, Sorkin A, Matsuda M, Terai K. Cell Rep. 2024 Nov 14;43(11):114986. doi: 10.1016/j.celrep.2024.114986. PubMed 39546398.
Backbone
  Vector backbone: pCSIIpuro
  Backbone size w/o insert (bp): 10350
  Total vector size (bp): 13720
  Vector type: Lentiviral
  Selectable markers: Puromycin
Growth in bacteria
  Bacterial resistance: Ampicillin, 100 μg/mL
  Growth temperature: 37°C
  Growth strain: NEB Stable
  Copy number: Unknown
Gene/Insert
  Gene/Insert name: NRG1-ScNeo
  Species: H. sapiens (human)
  Insert size (bp): 3366
  Entrez Gene: NRG1 (a.k.a. ARIA, GGF, GGF2, HGL, HRG, HRG1, HRGA, MST131, MSTP131, NDF, NRG1-IT2, SMDF)
  Tag / fusion protein: mScarlet; mNeonGreen
Terms and licenses: Academic/Nonprofit Terms; Industry Terms: Not Available to Industry
How to cite: pCSIIpuro-NRG1-ScNeo was a gift from Michiyuki Matsuda (Addgene plasmid # 209900 ; http://n2t.net/addgene:209900 ; RRID:Addgene_209900)
